>Addgene plasmid #55594 | pJG/ALPHA MHC | addgene full sequence | sequence record 319789 | Addgene NGS Result
GTAAAACGACGGCCAGTGAATTGTAATACGACTCACTATAGGGCGAATTGGGTACCTCCACCGCGGTGGC
GGCCGCTCTAGAACTAGTGGATCCTGCAAGGTCACACAAGGGTCTCCACCCACCAGGTGCCCTAGTCTCA
ATTTCAGTTTCCATGCCTTGTTCTCACAATGCTGGCCTCCCCAGAGCTAATTTGGACTTTGTTTTTATTT
CAAAAGGGCCTGAATGAGGAGTAGATCTTGTGCTACCCAGCTCTAAGGGTGCCCGTGAAGCCCTCAGACC
TGGAGCCTTTGCAACAGCCCTTTAGGTGGAAGCAGAATAAAGCAATTTTCCTTAAAGCCAAAATCCTGCC
TCTAGACTCTTCTTCTCTGACCTCGGTCCCTGGGCTCTAGGGTGGGGAGGTGGGGCTTGGAAGAAGAAGG
TGGGGAAGTGGCAAAAGCCGATCCCTAGGGCCCTGTGAAGTTCGGAGCCTTCCCTGTACAGCACTGGCTC
ATAGATCCTCCTCCAGCCAAACATAGCAAGAAGTGATACCTCCTTTGTGACTTCCCCAGGCCCAGTACCT
GTCAGGTTGAAACAGGATTTAGAGAAGCCTCTGAACTCACCTGAACTCTGAAGCTCATCCACCAAGCAAG
CACCTAGGTGCCACTGCTAGTTAGTATCCTACGCTGATAATATGCAGAGCTGGGCCACAGAAGTCCTGGG
GTGTAGGAACTGACCAGTGACTTTTCAGTCGGCAAAGGTATGACCCCCTCAGCAGATGTAGTAATGTCCC
CTTAGATCCCATCCCAGGCAGGTCTCTAAGAGGACATGGGATGAGAGATGTAGTCATGTGGCATTCCAAA
CACAGCTATCCACAGTGTCCCTTGCCCCTTCCACTTAGCCAGGAGGACAGTAACCTTAGCCTATCTTTCT
TCCTCCCCATCCTCCCAGGACACACCCCCTGGTCTGCAGTATTCATTTCTTCCTTCACGTCCCCTCTGTG
ACTTCCATTTGCAAGGCTTTTGACCTCTGCAGCTGCTGGAAGATAGAGTTTGGCCCTAGGTGTGGCAAGC
CATCTCAAGAGAAAGCAGACAACAGGGGGACCAGATTTTGGAAGGATCAGGAACTAAATCACTGGCGGGC
CTGGGGGTAGAAAAAAGAGTGAGTGAGTCCGCTCCAGCTAAGCCAAGCTAGTCCCCGAGATACTCTGCCA
CAGCTGGGCTGCTCGGGGTAGCTTTAGGAATGTGGGTCTGAAAGACAATGGGATTGGAAGACATCTCTTT
GAGTCTCCCCTCAACCCCACCTACAGACACACTCGTGTGTGGCCAGACTCCTGTTCAACAGCCCTCTGTG
TTCTGACCACTGAGCTAGGCAACCAGAGCATGGGCCCTGTGCTGAGGATGAAGAGTTGGTTACCAATAGC
AAAAACAGCAGGGGAGGGAGAACAGAGAACGAAATAAGGAAGGAAGAAGGAAAGGCCAGTCAATCAGATG
CAGTCAGAAGAGATGGGAAGCCAACACACAGCTTGAGCAGAGGAAACAGAAAAGGGAGAGATTCTGGGCA
TAAGGAGGCCACAGAAAGAAGAGCCCAGGCCCCCCAAGTCTCCTCTTTATACCCTCATCCCGTCTCCCAA
TTAAGCCCACTCTTCTTCCTAGATCAGACCTGAGCTGCAGCGAAGAGACCCGTAGGGAGGATCACACTGG
ATGAAGGAGATGTGTGGAGAAGTCCAGGGAACCTAAGAGCCAGAGCCTAAAAGAGCAAGAGATAAAGGTG
CTTCAAAGGTGGCCAGGCTGTGCACACAGAGGGTCGAGGACTGGTGGTAGAGCCTCAAGATAAGGATGAT
GCTCAGAATGGGCGGGGGGGGGGATTCTGGGGGGGGGAGAGAGAAGGTGAGAAGGAGCCTGGAACAGAGA
ATCTGGAAGCGCTGGAAACGATACCATAAAGGGAAGAACCCAGGCTACCTTTAGATGTAAATCATGAAAG
ACAGGGAGAAGGGAAGCTGGAGAGAGTAGAAGGACCCCGGGGCAAGACATGGAAGCAAGGACAAGCCAGG
TTGAGCGCTCCGTGAAATCAGCCTGCTGAAGGCAGAGCCCTGGTATGAGCACCAGAACAGCAGAGGCTAG
GGTTAATGTCGAGACAGGGAACAGAAGGTAGACACAGGAACAGACAGAGACGGGGGAGCCAGGTAACAAA
GGAATGGTCCTTCTCACCTGTGGCCAGAGCGTCCATCTGTGTCCACATACTCTAGAATGTTCATCAGACT
GCAGGGCTGGCTTGGGAGGCAGCTGGAAAGAGTATGTGAGAGCCAGGGGAGACAAGGGGGCCTAGGAAAG
GAAGAAGAGGGCAAACCAGGCCACACAAGAGGGCAGAGCCCAGAACTGAGTTAACTCCTTCCTTGTTGCA
TCTTCCATAGGAGGCAGTGGGAACTCTGTGACCACCATCCCCCATGAGCCCCCACTACCCATACCAAGTT
TGGCCTGAGTGGCATTCTAGGTTCCCTGAGGACAGAGCCTGGCCTTTGTCTCTTGGACCTGACCCAAGCT
GACCCAATGTTCTCAGTACCTTATCATGCCCTCAAGAGCTTGAGAACCAGGCAGTGACATATTAGGCCAT
GGGCTAACCCTGGAGCTTGCACACAGGAGCCTCAAGTGACCTCCAGGGACACAGCTGCAGACAGGTGGCC
TTTATCCCCAAAGAGCAACCATTTGGCATAGGTGGCTGCAAATGGGAATGCAAGGTTGAATCAGGTCCCT
TCAAGAATACTGCATGCAAGACCTAAGACCCCTGGAGAGAGGGGTATGCTCCTGCCCCCACCCACCATAA
GGGGAGTGAACTATCCTAGGGGGCTGGCGACCTTGGGGAGACACCACATTACTGAGAGTGCTGAGCCCAG
AAAAACTGACCGCCCTGTGTCCTGCCCACCTCCACACTCTAGAGCTATATTGAGAGGTGACAGTAGATAG
GGTGGGAGCTGGTAGCAGGGAGAGTGTTCCTGGGTGTGAGGGTGTAGGGGAAAGCCAGAGCAGGGGAGTC
TGGCTTTGTCTCCTGAACACAATGTCTACTTAGTTATAACAGGCATGACCTGCTAAAGACCCAACATCTA
CGACCTCTGAAAAGACAGCAGCCCTGGAGGACAGGGGTTGTCTCTGAGCCTTGGGTGCTTGATGGTGCCA
CAAAGGAGGGCATGAGTGTGAGTATAAGGCCCCAGGAGCGTTAGAGAAGGGCACTTGGGAAGGGGTCAGT
CTGCAGAGCCCCTATCCATGGAATCTGGAGCCTGGGGCCAACTGGTGTAAATCTCTGGGCCTGCCAGGCA
TTCAAAGCAGCACCTGCATCCTCTGGCAGCCTGGGGAGGCGGAAGGGAGCAACCCCCCACTTATACCCTT
TCTCCCTCAGCCCCAGGATTAACACCTCTGGCCTTCCCCCTTCCCACCTCCCATCAGGAGTGGAGGGTTG
CAGAGGGAGGGTAAAAACCTACATGTCCAAACATCATGGTGCACGATATATGGATCAGTATGTGTAGAGG
CAAGAAAGGAAATCTGCAGGCTTAACTGGGTTAATGTGTAAAGTCTGTGTGCATGTGTGTGTGTCTGACT
GAAAACGGGCATGGCTGTGCAGCTGTTCAGTTCTGTGCGTGAGGTTACCAGACTGCAGGTTTGTGTGTAA
ATTGCCCAAGGCAAAGTGGGTGAATCCCTTCCATGGTTTAAAGAGATTGGATGATGGCCTGCATCTCAAG
GACCATGGAAAATAGAATGGACACTCTATATGTGTCTCTAAGCTAAGGTAGCAAGGTCTTTGGAGGACAC
CTGTCTAGAGATGTGGGCAACAGAGACTACAGACAGTATCTGTACAGAGTAAGGAGAGAGAGGAGGGGGT
GTAGAATTCTCTTACTATCAAAGGGAAACTGAGTCGTGCACCTGCAAAGTGGATGCTCTCCCTAGACATC
ATGACTTTGTCTCTGGGGAGCCAGCACTGTGGAACTTCAGGTCTGAGAGAGTAGGAGGCTCCCCTCAGCC
TGAAGCTATGCAGATAGCCAGGGTTGAAAGGGGGAAGGGAGAGCCTGGGATGGGAGCTTGTGTGTTGGAG
GCAGGGGACAGATATTAAGCCTGGAAGAGAAGGTGACCCTTACCCAGTTGTTCAACTCACCCTTCAGATT
AAAAATAACTGAGGTAAGGGCCTGGGTAGGGGAGGTGGTGTGAGACGCTCCTGTCTCTCCTCTATCTGCC
CATCGGCCCTTTGGGGAGGAGGAATGTGCCCAAGGACTAAAAAAAGGCCATGGAGCCAGAGGGGCGAGGG
CAACAGACCTTTCATGGGCAAACCTTGGGGCCCTGCTGTCCTCCTGTCACCTCCAGAGCCAAGGGATCAA
AGGAGGAGGAGCCAGGACAGGAGGGAAGTGGGAGGGAGGGTCCCAGCAGAGGACTCCAAATTTAGGCAGC
AGGCATATGGGATGGGATATAAAGGGGCTGGAGCACTGAGAGCTGTCAGAGATTTCTCCAACCCAGGTAA
GAGGGAGTTTCGGGTGGGGGCTCTTCACCCACACCAGACCTCTCCCCACCTAGAAGGAAACTGCCTTTCC
TGGAAGTGGGGTTCAGGCCGGTCAGAGATCTGACAGGGTGGCCTTCCACCAGCCTGGGAAGTTCTCAGTG
GCAGGAGGTTTCCACAAGAAACACTGGATGCCCCTTCCCTTACGCTGTCTTCTCCATCTTCCTCCTGGGG
ATGCTCCTCCCCGTCTTGGTTTATCTTGGCTCTTCGTCTTCAGCAAGATTTGCCCTGTGCTGTCCACTCC
ATCTTTCTCTACTGTCTCCGTGCCTTGCCTTGCCTTCTTGCGTGTCCTTCCTTTCCACCCATTTCTCACT
TCACCTTTTCTCCCCTTCTCATTTGTATTCATCCTTCCTTCCTTCCTTCCTTCCTTCCTTCCTTCCTTCC
TTCCTTCCTTTCTCCCTTCCTTCCTTCCTTCCTTCCTTCCTTCCTTCCTTCCTTCCTGTGTCAGAGTGCT
GAGAATCACACCTGGGGTTCCCACCCTTATGTAAACAATCTTCCAGTGAGCCACAGCTTCAGTGCTGCTG
GGTGCTCTCTTACCTTCCTCACCCCCTGGCTTGTCCTGTTCCATCCTGGTCAGGATCTCTAGATTGGTCT
CCCAGCCTCTGCTACTCCTCTTCCTGCCTGTTCCTCTCTCTGTCCAGCTGCGCCACTGTGGTGCCTCGTT
CCAGCTGTGGTCCACATTCTTCAGGATTCTCTGAAAAGTTAACCAGGTGAGAATGTTTCCCCTGTAGACA
GCAGATCACGATTCTCCCGGAAGTCAGGCTTCCAGCCCTCTCTTTCTCTGCCCAGCTGCCCGGCACTCTT
AGCAAACCTCAGGCACCCTTACCCCACATAGACCTCTGACAGAGAAGCAGGCACTTTACATGGAGTCCTG
GTGGGAGAGCCATAGGCTACGGTGTAAAAGAGGCAGGGAAGTGGTGGTGTAGGAAAGTCAGGACTTCACA
TAGAAGCCTAGCCCACACCAGAAATGACAGACAGATCCCTCCTATCTCCCCCATAAGAGTTTGAGTCGAC
TGACTAACTAGAAGCTTGATGGGTGGCATCCCTGTGACCCCTCCCCAGTGCCTCTCCTGGCCCTGGAAGT
TGCCACTCCAGTGCCCACCAGCCTTGTCCTAATAAAATTAAGTTGCATCATTTTGTCTGACTAGGTGTCC
TTCTATAATATTATGGGGTGGAGGGGGGTGGTATGGAGCAAGGGGCAAGTTGGGAAGACAACCTGTAGGG
CCTGCGGGGTCTATTGGGAACCAAGCTGGAGTGCAGTGGCACAATCTTGGCTCACTGCAATCTCCGCCTC
CTGGGTTCAAGCGATTCTCCTGCCTCAGCCTCCCGAGTTGTTGGGATTCCAGGCATGCATGACCAGGCTC
AGCTAATTTTTGTTTTTTTGGTAGAGACGGGGTTTCACCATATTGGCCAGGCTGGTCTCCAACTCCTAAT
CTCAGGTGATCTACCCACCTTGGCCTCCCAAATTGCTGGGATTACAGGCGTGAACCACTGCTCCCTTCCC
TGTCCTTCTGATTTTAAAATAACTATACCAGCAGGAGGACGTCCAGACACAGCATAGGCTACCTGGCCAT
GCCCAACCGGTGGGACATTTGAGTTGCTTGCTTGGCACTGTCCTCTCATGCGTTGGGTCCACTCAGTAGA
TGCCTGTTGAATTCCTGCAGCCCGGGGGATCCACTAGTTCTAGAGCGGCCGTTTAAACTAGTATACACGT
GGCGCCCGGGCGGCCGCCACCGCGGTGGAGCTCCAGCTTTTGTTCCCTTTAGTGAGGGTTAATTTCGAGC
TTGGCGTAATCATGGTCATAGCTGTTTCCTGTGTGAAATTGTTATCCGCTCACAATTCCACACAACATAC
GAGCCGGAAGCATAAAGTGTAAAGCCTGGGGTGCCTAATGAGTGAGCTAACTCACATTAATTGCGTTGCG
CTCACTGCCCGCTTTCCAGTCGGGAAACCTGTCGTGCCAGCTGCATTAATGAATCGGCCAACGCGCGGGG
AGAGGCGGTTTGCGTATTGGGCGCTCTTCCGCTTCCTCGCTCACTGACTCGCTGCGCTCGGTCGTTCGGC
TGCGGCGAGCGGTATCAGCTCACTCAAAGGCGGTAATACGGTTATCCACAGAATCAGGGGATAACGCAGG
AAAGAACATGTGAGCAAAAGGCCAGCAAAAGGCCAGGAACCGTAAAAAGGCCGCGTTGCTGGCGTTTTTC
CATAGGCTCCGCCCCCCTGACGAGCATCACAAAAATCGACGCTCAAGTCAGAGGTGGCGAAACCCGACAG
GACTATAAAGATACCAGGCGTTTCCCCCTGGAAGCTCCCTCGTGCGCTCTCCTGTTCCGACCCTGCCGCT
TACCGGATACCTGTCCGCCTTTCTCCCTTCGGGAAGCGTGGCGCTTTCTCATAGCTCACGCTGTAGGTAT
CTCAGTTCGGTGTAGGTCGTTCGCTCCAAGCTGGGCTGTGTGCACGAACCCCCCGTTCAGCCCGACCGCT
GCGCCTTATCCGGTAACTATCGTCTTGAGTCCAACCCGGTAAGACACGACTTATCGCCACTGGCAGCAGC
CACTGGTAACAGGATTAGCAGAGCGAGGTATGTAGGCGGTGCTACAGAGTTCTTGAAGTGGTGGCCTAAC
TACGGCTACACTAGAAGAACAGTATTTGGTATCTGCGCTCTGCTGAAGCCAGTTACCTTCGGAAAAAGAG
TTGGTAGCTCTTGATCCGGCAAACAAACCACCGCTGGTAGCGGTGGTTTTTTTGTTTGCAAGCAGCAGAT
TACGCGCAGAAAAAAAGGATCTCAAGAAGATCCTTTGATCTTTTCTACGGGGTCTGACGCTCAGTGGAAC
GAAAACTCACGTTAAGGGATTTTGGTCATGAGATTATCAAAAAGGATCTTCACCTAGATCCTTTTAAATT
AAAAATGAAGTTTTAAATCAATCTAAAGTATATATGAGTAAACTTGGTCTGACAGTTACCAATGCTTAAT
CAGTGAGGCACCTATCTCAGCGATCTGTCTATTTCGTTCATCCATAGTTGCCTGACTCCCCGTCGTGTAG
ATAACTACGATACGGGAGGGCTTACCATCTGGCCCCAGTGCTGCAATGATACCGCGAGACCCACGCTCAC
CGGCTCCAGATTTATCAGCAATAAACCAGCCAGCCGGAAGGGCCGAGCGCAGAAGTGGTCCTGCAACTTT
ATCCGCCTCCATCCAGTCTATTAATTGTTGCCGGGAAGCTAGAGTAAGTAGTTCGCCAGTTAATAGTTTG
CGCAACGTTGTTGCCATTGCTACAGGCATCGTGGTGTCACGCTCGTCGTTTGGTATGGCTTCATTCAGCT
CCGGTTCCCAACGATCAAGGCGAGTTACATGATCCCCCATGTTGTGCAAAAAAGCGGTTAGCTCCTTCGG
TCCTCCGATCGTTGTCAGAAGTAAGTTGGCCGCAGTGTTATCACTCATGGTTATGGCAGCACTGCATAAT
TCTCTTACTGTCATGCCATCCGTAAGATGCTTTTCTGTGACTGGTGAGTACTCAACCAAGTCATTCTGAG
AATAGTGTATGCGGCGACCGAGTTGCTCTTGCCCGGCGTCAATACGGGATAATACCGCGCCACATAGCAG
AACTTTAAAAGTGCTCATCATTGGAAAACGTTCTTCGGGGCGAAAACTCTCAAGGATCTTACCGCTGTTG
AGATCCAGTTCGATGTAACCCACTCGTGCACCCAACTGATCTTCAGCATCTTTTACTTTCACCAGCGTTT
CTGGGTGAGCAAAAACAGGAAGGCAAAATGCCGCAAAAAAGGGAATAAGGGCGACACGGAAATGTTGAAT
ACTCATACTCTTCCTTTTTCAATATTATTGAAGCATTTATCAGGGTTATTGTCTCATGAGCGGATACATA
TTTGAATGTATTTAGAAAAATAAACAAATAGGGGTTCCGCGCACATTTCCCCGAAAAGTGCCACCTAAAT
TGTAAGCGTTAATATTTTGTTAAAATTCGCGTTAAATTTTTGTTAAATCAGCTCATTTTTTAACCAATAG
GCCGAAATCGGCAAAATCCCTTATAAATCAAAAGAATAGACCGAGATAGGGT
[37 nt withheld, positions 8593-8629]
AAAGAACGTGGACTCCAACGTCAAAGG
[49 nt withheld, positions 8657-8705]
T
[91 nt withheld, positions 8707-8797]
G
[124 nt withheld, positions 8799-8922]
CCCATTCGCCATTCAGGCTGCGCAACTGTTGGGAAGGGCGATCGGTGCGGGCCTCTTCGCTATTACGCCA
GCTGGCGAAAGGGGGATGTGCTGCAAGGCGATTAAGTTGGGTAACGCCAGGGTTTTCCCAGTCACGACGT
T
Features (pLannotate 1.2.2; 15 found; start..end, strand, type, name):
     24..42      +  promoter       T7 promoter: promoter for bacteriophage T7 RNA polymerase
     56..94      +  misc_feature   MCS (fragment): pBluescript multiple cloning site
   5551..6173    +  polyA_signal   hGH poly(A) signal: human growth hormone polyadenylation signal
   6169..6211    -  misc_feature   MCS (fragment): pBluescript multiple cloning site
   6240..6263    -  misc_feature   MCS (fragment): pBluescript multiple cloning site
   6276..6294    -  promoter       T3 promoter: promoter for bacteriophage T3 RNA polymerase
   6339..6355    -  protein_bind   lac operator: The lac repressor binds to the lac operator to inhibit transcription in E. coli. This inhibition can be relieved by adding lactose or isopropyl-β-D-thiogalactopyranoside (IPTG). lac repressor encoded by lacI
   6363..6393    -  promoter       lac promoter: promoter for the E. coli lac operon
   6408..6429    -  protein_bind   CAP binding site: CAP binding activates transcription in the presence of cAMP. E. coli catabolite activator protein
   6442..6534    -  CDS            lacI (fragment): lac repressor; lacI; The lac repressor binds to the lac operator to inhibit transcription in E. coli. This inhibition can be relieved by adding lactose or isopropyl-β-D-thiogalactopyranoside (IPTG).
   6717..7305    -  rep_origin     ori: high-copy-number ColE1/pMB1/pBR322/pUC origin of replication
   7476..8336    -  CDS            AmpR: β-lactamase; bla; confers resistance to ampicillin, carbenicillin, and related antibiotics
   8337..8441    -  promoter       AmpR promoter: bla
   8494..8922    -  rep_origin     f1 ori (sequence partly withheld): f1 bacteriophage origin of replication; arrow indicates direction of (+) strand synthesis
   8927..21      -  CDS            lacZα (fragment) (across the origin): LacZα fragment of β-galactosidase; lacZ fragment
