[The description below was written by a language model from this plasmid's Addgene catalogue record and pLannotate feature annotations shown in this document.]
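Description:
pJG/ALPHA MHC is an empty mammalian expression backbone built on pBluescript II SK+, designed to place a transgene under the control of the alpha myosin heavy chain (alpha MHC) promoter. The associated publication concerns the mouse cardiac myosin heavy chain genes. The sequenced plasmid is about 9.1 kb. It is propagated in E. coli as a high-copy plasmid through its ColE1/pUC-type origin and is selected with ampicillin through the β-lactamase gene and its native promoter. The usual pBluescript features are also present: an f1 origin for single-stranded DNA production, T7 and T3 phage promoters flanking the cloning region, lac promoter/operator elements with lacZα remnants, and fragments of the original multiple cloning site.

The automated feature table leaves the region from roughly position 95 to 5,550 unannotated. This stretch, located between the T7-side polylinker fragment and the polyadenylation signal, presumably holds the alpha MHC promoter sequence named in the catalogue entry, although the annotation does not identify it directly. Immediately downstream is the human growth hormone poly(A) signal, which provides 3′ end processing for whatever coding sequence is inserted.

According to the depositor's comments, the gene of interest is cloned by restriction digestion into the SalI site, or directionally as a SalI/HindIII fragment, placing it between the promoter and the hGH poly(A). Two NotI sites about 6 kb apart then allow the promoter–poly(A) cassette to be released from the bacterial backbone. The excised fragment is intended for generating transgenic animals, so the plasmid's stated role is expression of transgenes driven by the alpha MHC promoter.
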