Addgene plasmid #55594: pJG/ALPHA MHC
Purpose: (Empty Backbone) transgene expression driven by ALPHA MHC promoter
Depositing lab: Jeffrey Robbins. Depositing organization: Cincinnati Children's Hospital Medical Center. Publication: Isolation and characterization of the mouse cardiac myosin heavy chain genes. Gulick J, Subramaniam A, Neumann J, Robbins J. J Biol Chem. 1991 May 15;266(14):9180-5. PubMed 2026617.
Backbone
  Vector backbone: pBluescript II SK+
  Backbone size (bp): 2900
  Vector type: Mammalian Expression
  Promoter: alpha MHC
Growth in bacteria
  Bacterial resistance: Ampicillin, 100 μg/mL
  Growth temperature: 37°C
  Growth strain: DH5alpha
  Copy number: High Copy
Gene/Insert
  Cloning method: Restriction Enzyme
  Sequencing primers: 5′ M13; 3′ M13R
Terms and licenses: Academic/Nonprofit Terms; Industry Terms: Not Available to Industry
Depositor comments: The distance between the two Not1 sites is ~6kb Clone into the Sal1 site (or Sal/Hind3 site). Release the pBluescript backbone with Not1 for transgenics.
How to cite: pJG/ALPHA MHC was a gift from Jeffrey Robbins (Addgene plasmid # 55594 ; http://n2t.net/addgene:55594 ; RRID:Addgene_55594)
