>Addgene plasmid #55594 | pJG/ALPHA MHC | depositor partial sequence | sequence record 86085 | between NotI sites
GCGGCCGCTCTAGAACTAGTGGATCCTGCAAGGTCACACAAGGGTCTCCACCCACCAGGTGCCCTAGTCT
CAATTTCAGTTTCCATGCCTTGTTCTCACAATGCTGGCCTCCCCAGAGCTAATTTGGACTTTGTTTTTAT
TTCAAAAGGGCCTGAATGAGGAGTAGATCTTGTGCTACCCAGCTCTAAGGGTGCCCGTGAAGCCCTCAGA
CCTGGAGCCTTTGCAACAGCCCTTTAGGTGGAAGCAGAATAAAGCAATTTTCCTTAAAGCCAAAATCCTG
CCTCTAGACTCTTCTTCTCTGACCTCGGTCCCTGGGCTCTAGGGTGGGGAGGTGGGGCTTGGAAGAAGAA
GGTGGGGAAGTGGCAAAAGCCGATCCCTAGGGCCCTGTGAAGTTCGGAGCCTTCCCTGTACAGCACTGGC
TCATAGATCCTCCTCCAGCCAAACATAGCAAGAAGTGATACCTCCTTTGTGACTTCCCCAGGCCCAGTAC
CTGTCAGGTTGAAACAGGATTTAGAGAAGCCTCTGAACTCACCTGAACTCTGAAGCTCATCCACCAAGCA
AGCACCTAGGTGCCACTGCTAGTTAGTATCCTACGCTGATAATATGCAGAGCTGGGCCACAGAAGTCCTG
GGGTGTAGGAACTGACCAGTGACTTTTCAGTCGGCAAAGGTATGACCCCCTCAGCAGATGTAGTAATGTC
CCCTTAGATCCCATCCCAGGCAGGTCTCTAAGAGGACATGGGATGAGAGATGTAGTCATGTGGCATTCCA
AACACAGCTATCCACAGTGTCCCTTGCCCCTTCCACTTAGCCAGGAGGACAGTAACCTTAGCCTATCTTT
CTTCCTCCCCATCCTCCCAGGACACACCCCCTGGTCTGCAGTATTCATTTCTTCCTTCACGTCCCCTCTG
TGACTTCCATTTGCAAGGCTTTTGACCTCTGCAGCTGCTGGAAGATAGAGTTTGGCCCTAGGTGTGGCAA
GCCATCTCAAGAGAAAGCAGACAACAGGGGGACCAGATTTTGGAAGGATCAGGAACTAAATCACTGGCGG
GCCTGGGGGTAGAAAAAAGAGTGAGTGAGTCCGCTCCAGCTAAGCCAAGCTAGTCCCCGAGATACTCTGC
CACAGCTGGGCTGCTCGGGGTAGCTTTAGGAATGTGGGTCTGAAAGACAATGGGATTGGAAGACATCTCT
TTGAGTCTCCCCTCAACCCCACCTACAGACACACTCGTGTGTGGCCAGACTCCTGTTCAACAGCCCTCTG
TGTTCTGACCACTGAGCTAGGCAACCAGAGCATGGGCCCTGTGCTGAGGATGAAGAGTTGGTTACCAATA
GCAAAAACAGCAGGGGAGGGAGAACAGAGAACGAAATAAGGAAGGAAGAAGGAAAGGCCAGTCAATCAGA
TGCAGTCAGAAGAGATGGGAAGCCAACACACAGCTTGAGCAGAGGAAACAGAAAAGGGAGAGATTCTGGG
CATAAGGAGGCCACAGAAAGAAGAGCCCAGGCCCCCCAAGTCTCCTCTTTATACCCTCATCCCGTCTCCC
AATTAAGCCCACTCTTCTTCCTAGATCAGACCTGAGCTGCAGCGAAGAGACCCGTAGGGAGGATCACACT
GGATGAAGGAGATGTGTGGAGAAGTCCAGGGCAACCTAAGAGCCAGAGCCTAAAAGAGCAAGAGATAAAG
GTGCTTCAAAGGTGGCCAGGCTGTGCACACAGAGGGTCGAGGACTGGTGGTAGAGCCTCAAGATAAGGAT
GATGCTCAGAATGGGCGGGGGGGGGGATTCTGGGGGGGGGAGAGAGAAGGTGAGAAGGAGCCTGGAACAG
AGAATCTGGAAGCGCTGGAAACGATACCATAAAGGGAAGAACCCAGGCTACCTTTAGATGTAAATCATGA
AAGACAGGGAGAAGGGAAGCTGGAGAGAGTAGAAGGACCCCGGGGCAAGACATGGAAGCAAGGACAAGCC
AGGTTGAGCGCTCCGTGAAATCAGCCTGCTGAAGGCAGAGCCCTGGTATGAGCACCAGAACAGCAGAGGC
TAGGGTTAATGTCGAGACAGGGAACAGAAGGTAGACACAGGAACAGACAGAGACGGGGGAGCCAGGTAAC
AAAGGAATGGTCCTTCTCACCTGTGGCCAGAGCGTCCATCTGTGTCCACATACTCTAGAATGTTCATCAG
ACTGCAGGGCTGGCTTGGGAGGCAGCTGGAAAGAGTATGTGAGAGCCAGGGGAGACAAGGGGGCCTAGGA
AAGGAAGAAGAGGGCAAACCAGGCCACACAAGAGGGCAGAGCCCAGAACTGAGTTAACTCCTTCCTTGTT
GCATCTTCCATAGGAGGCAGTGGGAACTCTGTGACCACCATCCCCCATGAGCCCCCACTACCCATACCAA
GTTTGGCCTGAGTGGCATTCTAGGTTCCCTGAGGACAGAGCCTGGCCTTTGTCTCTTGGACCTGACCCAA
GCTGACCCAATGTTCTCAGTACCTTATCATGCCCTCAAGAGCTTGAGAACCAGGCAGTGACATATTAGGC
CATGGGCTAACCCTGGAGCTTGCACACAGGAGCCTCAAGTGACCTCCAGGGACACAGCTGCAGACAGGTG
GCCTTTATCCCCAAAGAGCAACCATTTGGCATAGGTGGCTGCAAATGGGAATGCAAGGTTGAATCAGGTC
CCTTCAAGAATACTGCATGCAAGACCTAAGACCCCTGGAGAGAGGGGTATGCTCCTGCCCCCACCCACCA
TAAGGGGAGTGAACTATCCTAGGGGGCTGGCGACCTTGGGGAGACACCACATTACTGAGAGTGCTGAGCC
CAGAAAAACTGACCGCCCTGTGTCCTGCCCACCTCCACACTCTAGAGCTATATTGAGAGGTGACAGTAGA
TAGGGTGGGAGCTGGTAGCAGGGAGAGTGTTCCTGGGTGTGAGGGTGTAGGGGAAAGCCAGAGCAGGGGA
GTCTGGCTTTGTCTCCTGAACACAATGTCTACTTAGTTATAACAGGCATGACCTGCTAAAGACCCAACAT
CTACGACCTCTGAAAAGACAGCAGCCCTGGAGGACAGGGGTTGTCTCTGAGCCTTGGGTGCTTGATGGTG
CCACAAAGGAGGGCATGAGTGTGAGTATAAGGCCCCAGGAGCGTTAGAGAAGGGCACTTGGGAAGGGGTC
AGTCTGCAGAGCCCCTATCCATGGAATCTGGAGCCTGGGGCCAACTGGTGTAAATCTCTGGGCCTGCCAG
GCATTCAAAGCAGCACCTGCATCCTCTGGCAGCCTGGGGAGGCGGAAGGGAGCAACCCCCCACTTATACC
CTTTCTCCCTCAGCCCCAGGATTAACACCTCTGGCCTTCCCCCTTCCCACCTCCCATCAGGAGTGGAGGG
TTGCAGAGGGAGGGTAAAAACCTACATGTCCAAACATCATGGTGCACGATATATGGATCAGTATGTGTAG
AGGCAAGAAAGGAAATCTGCAGGCTTAACTGGGTTAATGTGTAAAGTCTGTGTGCATGTGTGTGTGTCTG
ACTGAAAACGGGCATGGCTGTGCAGCTGTTCAGTTCTGTGCGTGAGGTTACCAGACTGCAGGTTTGTGTG
TAAATTGCCCAAGGCAAAGTGGGTGAATCCCTTCCATGGTTTAAAGAGATTGGATGATGGCCTGCATCTC
AAGGACCATGGAAAATAGAATGGACACTCTATATGTGTCTCTAAGCTAAGGTAGCAAGGTCTTTGGAGGA
CACCTGTCTAGAGATGTGGGCAACAGAGACTACAGACAGTATCTGTACAGAGTAAGGAGAGAGAGGAGGG
GGTGTAGAATTCTCTTACTATCAAAGGGAAACTGAGTCGTGCACCTGCAAAGTGGATGCTCTCCCTAGAC
ATCATGACTTTGTCTCTGGGGAGCCAGCACTGTGGAACTTCAGGTCTGAGAGAGTAGGAGGCTCCCCTCA
GCCTGAAGCTATGCAGATAGCCAGGGTTGAAAGGGGGAAGGGAGAGCCTGGGATGGGAGCTTGTGTGTTG
GAGGCAGGGGACAGATATTAAGCCTGGAAGAGAAGGTGACCCTTACCCAGTTGTTCAACTCACCCTTCAG
ATTAAAAATAACTGAGGTAAGGGCCTGGGTAGGGGAGGTGGTGTGAGACGCTCCTGTCTCTCCTCTATCT
GCCCATCGGCCCTTTGGGGAGGAGGAATGTGCCCAAGGACTAAAAAAAGGCCATGGAGCCAGAGGGGCGA
GGGCAACAGACCTTTCATGGGCAAACCTTGGGGCCCTGCTGTCCTCCTGTCACCTCCAGAGCCAAGGGAT
CAAAGGAGGAGGAGCCAGGACAGGAGGGAAGTGGGAGGGAGGGTCCCAGCAGAGGACTCCAAATTTAGGC
AGCAGGCATATGGGATGGGATATAAAGGGGCTGGAGCACTGAGAGCTGTCAGAGATTTCTCCAACCCAGG
TAAGAGGGAGTTTCGGGTGGGGGCTCTTCACCCACACCAGACCTCTCCCCACCTAGAAGGAAACTGCCTT
TCCTGGAAGTGGGGTTCAGGCCGGTCAGAGATCTGACAGGGTGGCCTTCCACCAGCCTGGGAAGTTCTCA
GTGGCAGGAGGTTTCCACAAGAAACACTGGATGCCCCTTCCCTTACGCTGTCTTCTCCATCTTCCTCCTG
GGGATGCTCCTCCCCGTCTTGGTTTATCTTGGCTCTTCGTCTTCAGCAAGATTTGCCCTGTGCTGTCCAC
TCCATCTTTCTCTACTGTCTCCGTGCCTTGCCTTGCCTTCTTGCGTGTCCTTCCTTTCCACCCATTTCTC
ACTTCACCTTTTCTCCCCTTCTCATTTGTATTCATCCTTCCTTCCTTCCTTCCTTCCTTCCTTCCTTCCT
TCCTTCCTTCCTTTCTCCCTTCCTTCCTTCCTTCCTTCCTTCCTTCCTTCCTTCCTTCCTGTGTCAGAGT
GCTGAGAATCACACCTGGGGTTCCCACCCTTATGTAAACAATCTTCCAGTGAGCCACAGCTTCAGTGCTG
CTGGGTGCTCTCTTACCTTCCTCACCCCCTGGCTTGTCCTGTTCCATCCTGGTCAGGATCTCTAGATTGG
TCTCCCAGCCTCTGCTACTCCTCTTCCTGCCTGTTCCTCTCTCTGTCCAGCTGCGCCACTGTGGTGCCTC
GTTCCAGCTGTGGTCCACATTCTTCAGGATTCTCTGAAAAGTTAACCAGGTGAGAATGTTTCCCCTGTAG
ACAGCAGATCACGATTCTCCCGGAAGTCAGGCTTCCAGCCCTCTCTTTCTCTGCCCAGCTGCCCGGCACT
CTTAGCAAACCTCAGGCACCCTTACCCCACATAGACCTCTGACAGAGAAGCAGGCACTTTACATGGAGTC
CTGGTGGGAGAGCCATAGGCTACGGTGTAAAAGAGGCAGGGAAGTGGTGGTGTAGGAAAGTCAGGACTTC
ACATAGAAGCCTAGCCCACACCAGAAATGACAGACAGATCCCTCCTATCTCCCCCATAAGAGTTTGAGTC
GACTGACTAACTAGAAGCTTGATGGGTGGCATCCCTGTGACCCCTCCCCAGTGCCTCTCCTGGCCCTGGA
AGTTGCCACTCCAGTGCCCACCAGCCTTGTCCTAATAAAATTAAGTTGCATCATTTTGTCTGACTAGGTG
TCCTTCTATAATATTATGGGGTGGAGGGGGGTGGTATGGAGCAAGGGGCAAGTTGGGAAGACAACCTGTA
GGGCCTGCGGGGTCTATTGGGAACCAAGCTGGAGTGCAGTGGCACAATCTTGGCTCACTGCAATCTCCGC
CTCCTGGGTTCAAGCGATTCTCCTGCCTCAGCCTCCCGAGTTGTTGGGATTCCAGGCATGCATGACCAGG
CTCAGCTAATTTTTGTTTTTTTGGTAGAGACGGGGTTTCACCATATTGGCCAGGCTGGTCTCCAACTCCT
AATCTCAGGTGATCTACCCACCTTGGCCTCCCAAATTGCTGGGATTACAGGCGTGAACCACTGCTCCCTT
CCCTGTCCTTCTGATTTTAAAATAACTATACCAGCAGGAGGACGTCCAGACACAGCATAGGCTACCTGCC
ATGGCCCAACCGGTGGGACATTTGAGTTGCTTGCTTGGCACTGTCCTCTCATGCGTTGGGTCCACTCAGT
AGATGCCTGTTGAATTCCTGCAGCCCGGGGGATCCACTAGTTCTAGAGCGGCCGTTTAAACTAGTATACA
CGTGGCGCCCGGGCGGCCGC
