>Addgene plasmid #55594 | pJG/ALPHA MHC | addgene partial sequence | sequence record 90679 | T3 5'-GCAATTAACCCTCACTAAAGG-3'
CCCGGGCGCCACGTGTATACTAGTTTAAACGGCCGCTCTAGAACTAGTGGATCCCCCGGGCTGCAGGAAT
TCAACAGGCATCTACTGAGTGGACCCAACGCATGAGAGGACAGTGCCAAGCAAGCAACTCAAATGTCCCA
CCGGTTGGGCATGGCCAGGTAGCCTATGCTGTGTCTGGACGTCCTCCTGCTGGTATAGTTATTTTAAAAT
CAGAAGGACAGGGAAGGGAGCAGTGGTTCACGCCTGTAATCCCAGCAATTTGGGAGGCCAAGGTGGGTAG
ATCACCTGAGATTAGGAGTTGGAGACCAGCCTGGCCAATATGGTGAAACCCCGTCTCTACCAAAAAAACA
AAAATTAGCTGAGCCTGGTCATGCATGCCTGGAATCCCAACAACTCGGGAGGCTGAGGCAGGAGAATCGC
TTGAACCCAGGAGGCGGAGATTGCAGTGAGCCAAGATTGTGCCACTGCACTCCAGCTTGGTTCCCAATAG
ACCCCGCAGGCCCTACAGGTTGTCTTCCCAACTTGCCCCTTGCTCCATACCACCCCCCTCCACCCCATAA
TATTATAGAAGGACACCTAGTCAGACAAAATGATGCAACTTAATTTTATTAGGACAAGGCTGGTGGGCAC
TGGAGTGGCAACTTCCAGGGCCAGGAGAGGCACTGGGGAGGGGTCACAGGGATGCCACCCATCAAGCTTC
TAGTTAGTCAGTCGACTCAAACTCTTATGGGGGAGATAGGAGGGATCTGTCTGTCATTTCTGGTGTGGGC
TAGGCTTCTATGTGAAGTCCTGACTTTCCTACACCACCACTTCCCTGCCTCTTTTACACCGTAGCCTATG
GCTCTCCCACCAGGACTCCATGTAAAGTGCCTGCTTCTCTGTC
