>Addgene plasmid #55594 | pJG/ALPHA MHC | addgene partial sequence | sequence record 90689 | T7 5'-TAATACGACTCACTATAGGG-3'
GAACTAGTGGATCCTGCAAGGTCACACAAGGGTCTCCACCCACCAGGTGCCCTAGTCTCAATTTCAGTTT
CCATGCCTTGTTCTCACAATGCTGGCCTCCCCAGAGCTAATTTGGACTTTGTTTTTATTTCAAAAGGGCC
TGAATGAGGAGTAGATCTTGTGCTACCCAGCTCTAAGGGTGCCCGTGAAGCCCTCAGACCTGGAGCCTTT
GCAACAGCCCTTTAGGTGGAAGCAGAATAAAGCAATTTTCCTTAAAGCCAAAATCCTGCCTCTAGACTCT
TCTTCTCTGACCTCGGTCCCTGGGCTCTAGGGTGGGGAGGTGGGGCTTGGAAGAAGAAGGTGGGGAAGTG
GCAAAAGCCGATCCCTAGGGCCCTGTGAAGTTCGGAGCCTTCCCTGTACAGCACTGGCTCATAGATCCTC
CTCCAGCCAAACATAGCAAGAAGTGATACCTCCTTTGTGACTTCCCCAGGCCCAGTACCTGTCAGGTTGA
AACAGGATTTAGAGAAGCCTCTGAACTCACCTGAACTCTGAAGCTCATCCACCAAGCAAGCACCTAGGTG
CCACTGCTAGTTAGTATCCTACGCTGATAATATGCAGAGCTGGGCCACAGAAGTCCTGGGGTGTAGGAAC
TGACCAGTGACTTTTCAGTCGGCAAAGGTATGACCCCCTCAGCAGATGTAGTAATGTCCCCTTAGATCCC
ATCCCAGGCAGGTCTCTAAGAGGACATGGGATGAGAGATGTAGTCATGTGGCATTCCAAACACAGCTATC
CACAGTGTCCCTTGCCCCTTCCACTTAGCCAGGAGGACAGTAACCTTAGCCTATCTTTCTTCCTCCCCAT
CCTCCCAGGACACACCCCCTGGTCTGCAGTATTCATT
