>Addgene plasmid #55594 | pJG/ALPHA MHC | addgene partial sequence | sequence record 90997 | maMHCp-F 5'-AAGGCCAGTCAATCAGATGC-3'
GAGCAGAGGAAACAGAAAAGGGAGAGATTCTGGGCATAAGGAGGCCACAGAAAGAAGAGCCCAGGCCCCC
CAAGTCTCCTCTTTATACCCTCATCCCGTCTCCCAATTAAGCCCACTCTTCTTCCTAGATCAGACCTGAG
CTGCAGCGAAGAGACCCGTAGGGAGGATCACACTGGATGAAGGAGATGTGTGGAGAAGTCCAGGGAACCT
AAGAGCCAGAGCCTAAAAGAGCAAGAGATAAAGGTGCTTCAAAGGTGGCCAGGCTGTGCACACAGAGGGT
CGAGGACTGGTGGTAGAGCCTCAAGATAAGGATGATGCTCAGAATGGGCGGGGGGGGGGATTCTGGGGGG
GGGAGAGAGAAGGTGAGAAGGAGCCTGGAACAGAGAATCTGGAAGCGCTGGAAACGATACCATAAAGGGA
AGAACCCAGGCTACCTTTAGATGTAAATCATGAAAGACAGGGAGAAGGGAAGCTGGAGAGAGTAGAAGGA
CCCCGGGGCAAGACATGGAAGCAAGGACAAGCCAGGTTGAGCGCTCCGTGAAATCAGCCTGCTGAAGGCA
GAGCCCTGGTATGAGCACCAGAACAGCAGAGGCTAGGGTTAATGTCGAGACAGGGAACAGAAGGTAGACA
CAGGAACAGACAGAGACGGGGGAGCCAGGTAACAAAGGAATGGTCCTTCTCACCTGTGGCCAGAGCGTCC
ATCTGTGTCCACATACTCTAGAATGTTCATCAGACTGCAGGGCTGGCTTGGGAGGCAGCTGGAAAGAGTA
TGTGAGAGCC
